Addgene plasmid #121022: U9m
Purpose: MoClo golden gate assembly BC part for BCD22 (very low expression bi-cistronic RBS, engineered for downstream context-independence; see https://doi.org/10.1038/nmeth.2404).
Depositing lab: Richard Murray.
Backbone
  Vector backbone: DVA
  Backbone size w/o insert (bp): 2100
  Vector type: Synthetic Biology
Growth in bacteria
  Bacterial resistance: Ampicillin, 100 μg/mL
  Growth temperature: 37°C
  Growth strain: JM109
  Copy number: High Copy
Gene/Insert
  Gene/Insert name: BCD22
  Species: Synthetic
  Insert size (bp): 92
  Cloning method: Gibson Cloning
  Sequencing primers: 5′ AAATAGGCGTATCACGAGGCA; 3′ TTACCGCCTTTGAGTGAGCTG
Terms and licenses: Academic/Nonprofit Terms; Industry Terms: Not Available to Industry
Depositor comments: Recombines readily with other BCD sequences Please see Supplemental Documents for annotated Genbank file.
How to cite: U9m was a gift from Richard Murray (Addgene plasmid # 121022 ; http://n2t.net/addgene:121022 ; RRID:Addgene_121022)
