[The description below was written by a language model from this plasmid's Addgene catalogue record and pLannotate feature annotations shown in this document.]
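Description:
U9m is a small synthetic-biology part plasmid (about 2.2 kb in the sequenced record) that stores a single regulatory element, BCD22, as a "BC"-position part for MoClo Golden Gate assembly. It is built on the DVA backbone, a minimal roughly 2.1 kb vector for propagation in E. coli. This backbone carries a high-copy ColE1/pUC-type origin of replication and a β-lactamase gene driven by its native bla promoter, so it is selected with ampicillin. The feature table also shows a putative bacterial transcription terminator just upstream of the cloning region, which would help insulate the part from read-through. BioBrick prefix and suffix sequences flank the insert site. The 92 bp insert itself is not annotated in the automated feature list, but the interval between the prefix and suffix is consistent with its position. The record says the insert was placed in the backbone by Gibson cloning.

BCD22 is a synthetic bicistronic design translation initiation element. In this architecture a short leader cistron with its own ribosome binding site is translationally coupled to a second ribosome binding site that drives the gene of interest. Ribosomes translating the leader unwind local mRNA structure, which makes expression largely independent of the downstream coding sequence. BCD22 is described as a very low expression member of this series. The plasmid has no promoter or coding payload of its own. It serves as a source of the RBS module to be joined with promoter, coding and terminator parts when building bacterial transcription units with predictable, weak translation. The depositor notes that the sequence recombines readily with other BCD elements, which matters when several are combined in one construct.
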