Features (pLannotate 1.2.2; 6 found; start..end, strand, type, name):
     37..80      -  terminator     bacterial terminator: putative bacterial transcription terminator
     83..104     +  misc_feature   BioBrick prefix: BioBrick prefix for parts that do not start with "ATG"
    222..242     +  misc_feature   BioBrick suffix: universal suffix for all parts
    419..1007    -  rep_origin     ori: high-copy-number ColE1/pMB1/pBR322/pUC origin of replication
   1178..2038    -  CDS            AmpR: β-lactamase; bla; confers resistance to ampicillin, carbenicillin, and related antibiotics
   2039..2143    -  promoter       AmpR promoter: bla
>Addgene plasmid #121022 | U9m | addgene full sequence | sequence record 236185 | Addgene NGS Result
CATTAACCTATAAAAATAGGCGTATCACGAGGCAGAATTTCAGATAAAAAAAATCCTTAGCTTTCGCTAA
GGATGATTTCTGGAATTCGCGGCCGCTTCTAGAGACTAGTGGGTCTCATACTGGGCCCAAGTTCACTTAA
AAAGGAGATCAACAATGAAAGCAATTTTCGTACTGAAACATCTTAATCATGCCTAGGAAGTTTTCTAATG
AATGAGAGACCTACTAGTAGCGGCCGCTGCAGGCTTCCTCGCTCACTGACTCGCTGCGCTCGGTCGTTCG
GCTGCGGCGAGCGGTATCAGCTCACTCAAAGGCGGTAATACGGTTATCCACAGAATCAGGGGATAACGCA
GGAAAGAACATGTGAGCAAAAGGCCAGCAAAAGGCCAGGAACCGTAAAAAGGCCGCGTTGCTGGCGTTTT
TCCACAGGCTCCGCCCCCCTGACGAGCATCACAAAAATCGACGCTCAAGTCAGAGGTGGCGAAACCCGAC
AGGACTATAAAGATACCAGGCGTTTCCCCCTGGAAGCTCCCTCGTGCGCTCTCCTGTTCCGACCCTGCCG
CTTACCGGATACCTGTCCGCCTTTCTCCCTTCGGGAAGCGTGGCGCTTTCTCATAGCTCACGCTGTAGGT
ATCTCAGTTCGGTGTAGGTCGTTCGCTCCAAGCTGGGCTGTGTGCACGAACCCCCCGTTCAGCCCGACCG
CTGCGCCTTATCCGGTAACTATCGTCTTGAGTCCAACCCGGTAAGACACGACTTATCGCCACTGGCAGCA
GCCACTGGTAACAGGATTAGCAGAGCGAGGTATGTAGGCGGTGCTACAGAGTTCTTGAAGTGGTGGCCTA
ACTACGGCTACACTAGAAGAACAGTATTTGGTATCTGCGCTCTGCTGAAGCCAGTTACCTTCGGAAAAAG
AGTTGGTAGCTCTTGATCCGGCAAACAAACCACCGCTGGTAGCGGTGGTTTTTTTGTTTGCAAGCAGCAG
ATTACGCGCAGAAAAAAAGGATCTCAAGAAGATCCTTTGATCTTTTCTACGGGGTCTGACGCTCAGTGGA
ACGAAAACTCACGTTAAGGGATTTTGGTCATGAGATTATCAAAAAGGATCTTCACCTAGATCCTTTTAAA
TTAAAAATGAAGTTTTAAATCAATCTAAAGTATATATGAGTAAACTTGGTCTGACAGTTACCAATGCTTA
ATCAGTGAGGCACCTATCTCAGCGATCTGTCTATTTCGTTCATCCATAGTTGCCTGACTCCCCGTCGTGT
AGATAACTACGATACGGGAGGGCTTACCATCTGGCCCCAGTGCTGCAATGATACCGCGCGACCCACGCTC
ACCGGCTCCAGATTTATCAGCAATAAACCAGCCAGCCGGAAGGGCCGAGCGCAGAAGTGGTCCTGCAACT
TTATCCGCCTCCATCCAGTCTATTAATTGTTGCCGGGAAGCTAGAGTAAGTAGTTCGCCAGTTAATAGTT
TGCGCAACGTTGTTGCCATTGCTACAGGCATCGTGGTGTCACGCTCGTCGTTTGGTATGGCTTCATTCAG
CTCCGGTTCCCAACGATCAAGGCGAGTTACATGATCCCCCATGTTGTGCAAAAAAGCGGTTAGCTCCTTC
GGTCCTCCGATCGTTGTCAGAAGTAAGTTGGCCGCAGTGTTATCACTCATGGTTATGGCAGCACTGCATA
ATTCTCTTACTGTCATGCCATCCGTAAGATGCTTTTCTGTGACTGGTGAGTACTCAACCAAGTCATTCTG
AGAATAGTGTATGCGGCGACCGAGTTGCTCTTGCCCGGCGTCAATACGGGATAATACCGCGCCACATAGC
AGAACTTTAAAAGTGCTCATCATTGGAAAACGTTCTTCGGGGCGAAAACTCTCAAGGATCTTACCGCTGT
TGAGATCCAGTTCGATGTAACCCACTCGTGCACCCAACTGATCTTCAGCATCTTTTACTTTCACCAGCGT
TTCTGGGTGAGCAAAAACAGGAAGGCAAAATGCCGCAAAAAAGGGAATAAGGGCGACACGGAAATGTTGA
ATACTCATACTCTTCCTTTTTCAATATTATTGAAGCATTTATCAGGGTTATTGTCTCATGAGCGGATACA
TATTTGAATGTATTTAGAAAAATAAACAAATAGGGGTTCCGCGCACATTTCCCCGAAAAGTGCCACCTGA
CGTCTAAGAAACCATTATTATCATGA
